Addgene plasmid #193774: pPINA7A2mTFP1(F)
Purpose: Expresses mTFP1 under the control of PINA7 synthetic promoter, ColE1 origin of replication, Ampicillin selection
Depositing lab: Sangram Bagh. Depositing organization: Saha Institute of Nuclear Physics. Publication: A single layer artificial neural network type architecture with molecular engineered bacteria for reversible and irreversible computing. Sarkar K, Bonnerjee D, Srivastava R, Bagh S. Chem Sci. 2021 Nov 9;12(48):15821-15832. doi: 10.1039/d1sc01505b. eCollection 2021 Dec 15. PubMed 35024106.
Backbone
  Vector backbone: pZ
  Backbone size w/o insert (bp): 2430
  Total vector size (bp): 3141
  Vector type: Bacterial Expression, Synthetic Biology
Growth in bacteria
  Bacterial resistance: Ampicillin, 100 μg/mL
  Growth temperature: 37°C
  Growth strain: DH5alpha
  Copy number: High Copy
Gene/Insert
  Gene/Insert name: mTFP1
  Species: Bacteria
  Insert size (bp): 711
  Promoter: PINA7 synthetic promoter carrying binding sites for lambda CI and LacI
  Cloning method: Restriction Enzyme; 5′ cloning site KpnI (unknown if destroyed); 3′ cloning site XbaI (unknown if destroyed)
  Sequencing primers: 5′ GAGACCACAATGGGCGTAAT; 3′ CGTAAACGGTCACCTTGTTGTA
Terms and licenses: Academic/Nonprofit Terms; Industry Terms: Not Available to Industry
How to cite: pPINA7A2mTFP1(F) was a gift from Sangram Bagh (Addgene plasmid # 193774 ; http://n2t.net/addgene:193774 ; RRID:Addgene_193774)
