[The description below was written by a language model from this plasmid's Addgene catalogue record and pLannotate feature annotations shown in this document.]
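Description:
pPINA7A2mTFP1(F) is a small (about 3.1 kb) bacterial expression plasmid built on the modular pZ backbone and intended for synthetic biology work in E. coli. It replicates from a high-copy ColE1-type origin and is selected with ampicillin through a β-lactamase (AmpR) gene driven by its native bla promoter. A phage lambda t0 terminator sits downstream of the resistance gene, insulating it from the rest of the plasmid, as is typical for pZ-family vectors.

The payload is a 711 bp coding sequence for mTFP1, a monomeric teal (cyan) fluorescent protein, annotated as a mammalian codon-optimized version and cloned between KpnI and XbaI sites. Transcription is driven by PINA7, a synthetic promoter described as carrying binding sites for both the lambda CI repressor and LacI. The feature annotation detects two lac operators upstream of the reporter, consistent with LacI control that can be relieved by IPTG; the CI binding sites are stated in the catalogue entry but were not picked up as separate features. An rrnB T1 terminator follows the mTFP1 gene. The plasmid itself carries no annotated lacI or cI gene, so these regulators would presumably have to be supplied by the host strain or a companion plasmid.

Because fluorescence output depends on the combined state of two transcription factors, the construct acts as a reporter module integrating two regulatory inputs. The associated publication concerns engineered bacteria arranged in a single-layer artificial neural network type architecture for reversible and irreversible computing, and this plasmid appears to be one of the fluorescent output components of that system.
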