Features (pLannotate 1.2.2; 8 found; start..end, strand, type, name):
    120..136     +  protein_bind   lac operator: The lac repressor binds to the lac operator to inhibit transcription in E. coli. This inhibition can be relieved by adding lactose or isopropyl-β-D-thiogalactopyranoside (IPTG). lac repressor encoded by lacI
    143..159     +  protein_bind   lac operator: The lac repressor binds to the lac operator to inhibit transcription in E. coli. This inhibition can be relieved by adding lactose or isopropyl-β-D-thiogalactopyranoside (IPTG). lac repressor encoded by lacI
    265..975     +  CDS            mTFP1: monomeric teal (cyan) fluorescent protein (Ai et al., 2006) mammalian codon-optimized
    987..1073    +  terminator     rrnB T1 terminator: Escherichia coli rrnB; transcription terminator T1 from the E. coli rrnB gene
   1346..1934    -  rep_origin     ori: high-copy-number ColE1/pMB1/pBR322/pUC origin of replication
   2022..2116    -  terminator     lambda t0 terminator: transcription terminator from phage lambda
   2146..3006    -  CDS            AmpR: β-lactamase; bla; confers resistance to ampicillin, carbenicillin, and related antibiotics
   3007..3111    -  promoter       AmpR promoter: bla
>Addgene plasmid #193774 | pPINA7A2mTFP1(F) | addgene full sequence | sequence record 389814 | Addgene NGS Result
CTACTGGGACGAAGACGAACAGTCGACAACGAAGACGCCAACATCAAGATCTTTATTATCATGACATTAA
CCTATAAAAATAGGCGTATCACGAGGCCCTTTCGTCTTCACCTCGAGAATTGTGAGCGGATAACAATTGA
CATTGTGAGCGGATAACAAGATACTGAGCACATCTACCTCTGGCGGTGATAGATGATTACCTCTGGCGGT
GATAGATGATTACCTCTGGCGGTGATAGAATTCATTAAAGAGGAGAAAGGTACCATGGTGAGCAAGGGCG
AGGAGACCACAATGGGCGTAATCAAGCCCGACATGAAGATCAAGCTGAAGATGGAGGGCAACGTGAATGG
CCACGCCTTCGTGATCGAGGGCGAGGGCGAGGGCAAGCCCTACGACGGCACCAACACCATCAACCTGGAG
GTGAAGGAGGGAGCCCCCCTGCCCTTCTCCTACGACATTCTGACCACCGCGTTCGCCTACGGCAACAGGG
CCTTCACCAAGTACCCCGACGACATCCCCAACTACTTCAAGCAGTCCTTCCCCGAGGGCTACTCTTGGGA
GCGCACCATGACCTTCGAGGACAAGGGCATCGTGAAGGTGAAGTCCGACATCTCCATGGAGGAGGACTCC
TTCATCTACGAGATACACCTCAAGGGCGAGAACTTCCCCCCCAACGGCCCCGTGATGCAGAAGAAGACCA
CCGGCTGGGACGCCTCCACCGAGAGGATGTACGTGCGCGACGGCGTGCTGAAGGGCGACGTCAAGCACAA
GCTGCTGCTGGAGGGCGGCGGCCACCACCGCGTTGACTTCAAGACCATCTACAGGGCCAAGAAGGCGGTG
AAGCTGCCCGACTATCACTTTGTGGACCACCGCATCGAGATCCTGAACCACGACAAGGACTACAACAAGG
TGACCGTTTACGAGAGCGCCGTGGCCCGCAACTCCACCGACGGCATGGACGAGCTGTACAAGTAATCTAG
AGGCATCAAATAAAACGAAAGGCTCAGTCGAAAGACTGGGCCTTTCGTTTTATCTGTTGTTTGTCGGTGA
ACGCTCTCCTGAGTAGGACAAATCCGCCGCCCTAGACCTAGGCGATGACGGAAAAAGAGATCGTCTTAAT
GTATAGATTTTCGTGGATTACGTCGCCAGTCAGGATCCTGGCAGAAGCTATTCATTCTGCAGTTCCGTGC
TCCAAAACAACCGTTCGGCTGCGGCGAGCGGTATCAGCTCACTCAAAGGCGGTAATACGGTTATCCACAG
AATCAGGGGATAACGCAGGAAAGAACATGTGAGCAAAAGGCCAGCAAAAGGCCAGGAACCGTAAAAAGGC
CGCGTTGCTGGCGTTTTTCCATAGGCTCCGCCCCCCTGACGAGCATCACAAAAATCGACGCTCAAGTCAG
AGGTGGCGAAACCCGACAGGACTATAAAGATACCAGGCGTTTCCCCCTGGAAGCTCCCTCGTGCGCTCTC
CTGTTCCGACCCTGCCGCTTACCGGATACCTGTCCGCCTTTCTCCCTTCGGGAAGCGTGGCGCTTTCTCA
TAGCTCACGCTGTAGGTATCTCAGTTCGGTGTAGGTCGTTCGCTCCAAGCTGGGCTGTGTGCACGAACCC
CCCGTTCAGCCCGACCGCTGCGCCTTATCCGGTAACTATCGTCTTGAGTCCAACCCGGTAAGACACGACT
TATCGCCACTGGCAGCAGCCACTGGTAACAGGATTAGCAGAGCGAGGTATGTAGGCGGTGCTACAGAGTT
CTTGAAGTGGTGGCCTAACTACGGCTACACTAGAAGGACAGTATTTGGTATCTGCGCTCTGCTGAAGCCA
GTTACCTTCGGAAAAAGAGTTGGTAGCTCTTGATCCGGCAAACAAACCACCGCTGGTAGCGGTGGTTTTT
TTGTTTGCAAGCAGCAGATTACGCGCAGAAAAAAAGGATCTCAAGAAGATCCTTTGATCTTTTCTACGGG
GTCTGACGCTCAGTGGAACGAAAACTCACGTTAAGGGATTTTGGTCATGACTAGTGCTTGGATTCTCACC
AATAAAAAACGCCCGGCGGCAACCGAGCGTTCTGAACAAATCCAGATGGAGTTCTGAGGTCATTACTGGA
TCTATCAACAGGAGTCCAAGCGAGCTCGTAAACTTGGTCTGACAGTTACCAATGCTTAATCAGTGAGGCA
CCTATCTCAGCGATCTGTCTATTTCGTTCATCCATAGTTGCCTGACTCCCCGTCGTGTAGATAACTACGA
TACGGGAGGGCTTACCATCTGGCCCCAGTGCTGCAATGATACCGCGAGACCCACGCTCACCGGCTCCAGA
TTTATCAGCAATAAACCAGCCAGCCGGAAGGGCCGAGCGCAGAAGTGGTCCTGCAACTTTATCCGCCTCC
ATCCAGTCTATTAATTGTTGCCGGGAAGCTAGAGTAAGTAGTTCGCCAGTTAATAGTTTGCGCAACGTTG
TTGCCATTGCTACAGGCATCGTGGTGTCACGCTCGTCGTTTGGTATGGCTTCATTCAGCTCCGGTTCCCA
ACGATCAAGGCGAGTTACATGATCCCCCATGTTGTGCAAAAAAGCGGTTAGCTCCTTCGGTCCTCCGATC
GTTGTCAGAAGTAAGTTGGCCGCAGTGTTATCACTCATGGTTATGGCAGCACTGCATAATTCTCTTACTG
TCATGCCATCCGTAAGATGCTTTTCTGTGACTGGTGAGTACTCAACCAAGTCATTCTGAGAATAGTGTAT
GCGGCGACCGAGTTGCTCTTGCCCGGCGTCAATACGGGATAATACCGCGCCACATAGCAGAACTTTAAAA
GTGCTCATCATTGGAAAACGTTCTTCGGGGCGAAAACTCTCAAGGATCTTACCGCTGTTGAGATCCAGTT
CGATGTAACCCACTCGTGCACCCAACTGATCTTCAGCATCTTTTACTTTCACCAGCGTTTCTGGGTGAGC
AAAAACAGGAAGGCAAAATGCCGCAAAAAAGGGAATAAGGGCGACACGGAAATGTTGAATACTCATACTC
TTCCTTTTTCAATATTATTGAAGCATTTATCAGGGTTATTGTCTCATGAGCGGATACATATTTGAATGTA
TTTAGAAAAATAAACAAATAGGGGTTCCGCGCACATTTCCCCGAAAAGTGCCACCTGACGT
